Addgene plasmid #54659: mRaspberry-C1
Purpose: (Empty Backbone) Localization: C1 Cloning Vector, Excitation: 598, Emission: 625
Depositing lab: Michael Davidson. Depositing organization: Florida State University, Tallahassee.
Backbone
  Vector backbone: mRaspberry-C1
  Backbone size (bp): 4750
  Vector type: Mammalian Expression
  Selectable markers: Neomycin (select with G418)
  Tag / fusion protein: mRaspberry (N terminal on backbone)
Growth in bacteria
  Bacterial resistance: Kanamycin, 50 μg/mL
  Growth temperature: 37°C
  Growth strain: DH5alpha
  Copy number: High Copy
Gene/Insert
  Gene/Insert name: None
  Tag / fusion protein: mRaspberry (N terminal on backbone)
Terms and licenses: Academic/Nonprofit Terms; Industry Terms: Not Available to Industry
Depositor comments: Excitation = 598; Emission = 625
How to cite: mRaspberry-C1 was a gift from Michael Davidson (Addgene plasmid # 54659 ; http://n2t.net/addgene:54659 ; RRID:Addgene_54659)
