[The description below was written by a language model from this plasmid's Addgene catalogue record.]
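Description:
mRaspberry-C1 is an empty mammalian expression backbone of about 4.75 kb, designed for building fusions to the red fluorescent protein mRaspberry. It carries no insert. The "C1" designation and the record's note that the tag is N-terminal on the backbone indicate that the cloning site lies downstream of the mRaspberry coding sequence, so a gene of interest cloned in frame is expressed with mRaspberry attached to its amino terminus. The depositor lists the fluorophore's excitation maximum at 598 nm and emission maximum at 625 nm, which places it in the far-red part of the monomeric red fluorescent protein range.

The plasmid is propagated in E. coli as a high-copy vector under kanamycin selection. In mammalian cells it confers neomycin resistance, so transfected cells can be selected with G418 and stable lines can be established. The record does not state which promoter drives the fluorescent protein, the origin of replication, the polyadenylation signal or the composition of the multiple cloning site, and no feature table is provided to confirm them.

Typical uses are live-cell or fixed-cell imaging of protein localization and dynamics with an N-terminally tagged protein of interest. The unmodified vector can also be expressed on its own as a free mRaspberry control or transfection marker, and its red-shifted emission makes it suitable for combination with green or yellow reporters in multicolour experiments.
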