>Addgene plasmid #54659 | mRaspberry-C1 | addgene partial sequence | sequence record 89760 | CMV-F 5'-CGCAAATGGGCGGTAGGCGTG-3'
ACCGTCAGATCCGCTAGCGCTACCGGTGGCTACCATGGTGAGCAAGGGCGAGGAGGTCATCAAGGAGTTC
ATGCGCTTCAAGGTGCGCATGGAGGGCTCCGTGAACGGCCACGAGTTCGAGATCGAGGGCGAGGGCGAGG
GCCGCCCCTACGAGGGCACCCAGACCGCCAAGCTGAAGGTGACCAAGGGTGGCCCCCTGCCCTTCGCCTG
GGACATCCTGTCCCCTCAGTGCATGTACGGCTCCAAGGGCTACGTGAAGCACCCCGCCGACATCCCCGAC
TACTTGAAGCTGTCCTTCCCCGAGGGCTTCAAGTGGGAGCGCGTGATGAACTTCGAGGACGGCGGCGTGG
TGACCGTGACCCAGGACTCCTCCCTGCAGGACGGCGAGTTCATCTACAAGGTGAAGCTGCGCGGCACCAA
CTTCCCCTCCGACGGCCCCGTAATGCAGAAGAAGACCATGGGCTGGGAGGCCTCCTCCGAGCGGATGTAC
CCCGAGGACGGCGCCCTGAAGGGCGAGATGAAGATGAGGCTGAAGCTGAAGGACGGCGGCCACTACGACG
CCGAGGTCAAGACCACCTACATGGCCAAGAAGCCCGTGCAGCTGCCCGGCGCCTACAAGACCGACATCAA
GCTGGACATCACCTCCCACAACGAGGACTACACCATCGTGGAACAGTACGAGCGCGCCGAGGGCCGCCAC
TCCACCGGCGCCTCCGGACTCAGATCTCGAGCTCAAGCTTCGAATTCTGCAGTCGACGGTACCGCGGGCC
CGGGATCCACCGGATCTAGATAACTGATCATAATCAGCCATACCACATTTGTAGAGGTTTTACTTGCTTT
AAA
